Addgene plasmid #80323: pCas9-CAT
Purpose: Encodes Cas9 and chloramphenicol acetyltransferase (CAT)
Depositing lab: Sebastian Lourido. Depositing organization: Whitehead Institute for Biomedical Research. Publication: A Genome-wide CRISPR Screen in Toxoplasma Identifies Essential Apicomplexan Genes. Sidik SM, Huet D, Ganesan SM, Huynh MH, Wang T, Nasamu AS, Thiru P, Saeij JP, Carruthers VB, Niles JC, Lourido S. Cell. 2016 Sep 8;166(6):1423-1435.e12. doi: 10.1016/j.cell.2016.08.019. Epub 2016 Sep 2. PubMed 27594426.
Backbone
  Vector backbone: pU6-Universal
  Backbone size w/o insert (bp): 8360
  Total vector size (bp): 9301
  Modifications to backbone: The sgRNA region has been replaced with chloramphenicol acetyltransferase with the TUB1 5'UTR and the SAG1 3' UTR
  Vector type: CRISPR
  Selectable markers: CAT
Growth in bacteria
  Bacterial resistance: Ampicillin, 100 μg/mL
  Growth temperature: 37°C
  Growth strain: DH5alpha
  Copy number: Unknown
Gene/Insert 1
  Gene/Insert name: Cas9
  Species: Streptococcus pyogenes
  Insert size (bp): 4101
  Promoter: TgTUB1
  Tag / fusion protein: 3X FLAG (N terminal on insert); NLS (N terminal on insert); NLS (C terminal on insert)
  Cloning method: Unknown
  Sequencing primers: 5′ CAT-F; 3′ BGH-rev
Gene/Insert 2
  Gene/Insert name: Chloramphenicol acetyltransferase (alt name: CAT)
  Insert size (bp): 1535
  Promoter: TgTUB1
  Cloning method: Restriction Enzyme; 5′ cloning site PciI (not destroyed); 3′ cloning site XbaI (not destroyed)
  Sequencing primers: 5′ pBluescript-KS; 3′ pBluescript-SK
Terms and licenses: Academic/Nonprofit Terms; Industry Terms: Not Available to Industry
How to cite: pCas9-CAT was a gift from Sebastian Lourido (Addgene plasmid # 80323 ; http://n2t.net/addgene:80323 ; RRID:Addgene_80323)
