[The description below was written by a language model from this plasmid's Addgene catalogue record and pLannotate feature annotations shown in this document.]
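Description:
pCas9-CAT is a CRISPR-type plasmid of about 9.3 kb, derived from the pU6-Universal backbone, that expresses Streptococcus pyogenes Cas9 together with a chloramphenicol acetyltransferase (CAT) selection marker. The Toxoplasma gondii regulatory elements and the associated genome-wide CRISPR screen in Toxoplasma indicate that it is meant for this apicomplexan parasite. It is propagated in E. coli through a high-copy ColE1/pUC-type origin with ampicillin selection (β-lactamase under its own promoter). An M13/f1-type phage origin is also annotated. An AAV2 ITR and short bom and rop fragments are detected as well, and these appear to be remnants carried over from ancestral vectors rather than functional parts of the design.

The Cas9 coding sequence is driven by the TgTUB1 promoter. The record lists an N-terminal 3xFLAG tag and NLS and a C-terminal NLS; the latter is annotated as the bipartite nucleoplasmin signal. These direct the nuclease to the nucleus and allow its detection by epitope tag. The annotation tool splits the Cas9 reading frame into two contiguous segments, but they form one continuous open reading frame, followed by a bGH polyadenylation signal. The promoter and FLAG tag are not picked up in the feature table.

In this derivative the sgRNA cassette of the parent vector has been replaced by CAT flanked by the TUB1 5' UTR and SAG1 3' UTR, inserted between PciI and XbaI sites within pBluescript-type polylinker remnants. The plasmid therefore encodes no guide RNA itself. Instead it provides Cas9 plus chloramphenicol selection in the parasite, which fits use in generating Cas9-expressing lines into which guides are delivered separately, although the record does not spell out this workflow.
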