Features (pLannotate 1.2.2; 15 found; start..end, strand, type, name):
    626..2227    +  CDS            Cas9(N): N-terminal portion of Streptococcus pyogenes Cas9 (Zetsche et al., 2015)
   2228..4726    +  CDS            Cas9(C): C-terminal portion of Streptococcus pyogenes Cas9 (Zetsche et al., 2015)
   4727..4774    +  CDS            nucleoplasmin NLS: bipartite nuclear localization signal from nucleoplasmin
   4808..4919    +  polyA_signal   bGH poly(A) signal: bovine growth hormone polyadenylation signal
   5024..5164    +  repeat_region  AAV2 ITR: inverted terminal repeat of adeno-associated virus serotype 2 inverted
   5169..5220    -  misc_feature   bom (fragment): basis of mobility region from pBR322
   5239..5619    +  rep_origin     M13 ori (sequence partly withheld): M13 bacteriophage origin of replication; arrow indicates direction of (+) strand synthesis
   5695..5744    -  misc_feature   bom (fragment): basis of mobility region from pBR322
   5846..5881    -  CDS            rop (fragment): Rop protein, which maintains plasmids at low copy number; rop
   5976..6080    +  promoter       AmpR promoter: bla
   6081..6941    +  CDS            AmpR: β-lactamase; bla; confers resistance to ampicillin, carbenicillin, and related antibiotics
   7112..7700    +  rep_origin     ori: high-copy-number ColE1/pMB1/pBR322/pUC origin of replication
   7762..7801    -  misc_feature   MCS (fragment): pBluescript multiple cloning site
   8311..8963    +  CDS            CmR (fragment): chloramphenicol acetyltransferase; cat; confers resistance to chloramphenicol
   9281..1       -  misc_feature   MCS (fragment) (across the origin): pBluescript multiple cloning site
>Addgene plasmid #80323 | pCas9-CAT | depositor full sequence | sequence record 155393 | pCas9-CAT sequence 9301 bps
GGTACCATGCATGTCCCGCGTTCGTGAAATTCTCTGCATCAGCGGAGTGATCAGGAATCATCGTCTCAGC
GGGATGACGTTGCGGAGCAGGCCGGCTCGCGGTGGGCAGTCAGATGCCGAAGGCGTAACTCAGGACGGCT
TGCGCTCATCGCAGAACAGGGGTGGTGCCTGCATTGGGTGCGGTTGGTGATCCTGGTTGGACCGGTGGAG
ATGCGCGCGCACGAAGGGGATGTGTCAGAAACATTTTGTTTGTTCTCTGTGAACTTTTAGATGTGTTAAA
GGCGGCGAATATTANCAGAGAGTCCTCCTTGTTGGATTCTCTCTTGAATTTCGCCCTTTCCTTCTCTTTG
CGAGTCTCGTAGAGAACAAGCACTCGTTCGCCGTCCCTGACGACGCAACCCGCGCAGAAGACATCCACCA
AACGGTGTTACACAATCACCTTGTGTGAAGTTCTTGCGGAAAACTACTCGTTGGCATTTTTTCTTGAATT
CCCTTTTTCGACACCATGGACTATAAGGACCACGACGGAGACTACAAGGATCATGATATTGATTACAAAG
ACGATGACGATAAGATGGCCCCAAAGAAGAAGCGGAAGGTCGGTATCCACGGAGTCCCAGCAGCCGACAA
GAAGTACAGCATCGGCCTGGACATCGGCACCAACTCTGTGGGCTGGGCCGTGATCACCGACGAGTACAAG
GTGCCCAGCAAGAAATTCAAGGTGCTGGGCAACACCGACCGGCACAGCATCAAGAAGAACCTGATCGGAG
CCCTGCTGTTCGACAGCGGCGAAACAGCCGAGGCCACCCGGCTGAAGAGAACCGCCAGAAGAAGATACAC
CAGACGGAAGAACCGGATCTGCTATCTGCAAGAGATCTTCAGCAACGAGATGGCCAAGGTGGACGACAGC
TTCTTCCACAGACTGGAAGAGTCCTTCCTGGTGGAAGAGGATAAGAAGCACGAGCGGCACCCCATCTTCG
GCAACATCGTGGACGAGGTGGCCTACCACGAGAAGTACCCCACCATCTACCACCTGAGAAAGAAACTGGT
GGACAGCACCGACAAGGCCGACCTGCGGCTGATCTATCTGGCCCTGGCCCACATGATCAAGTTCCGGGGC
CACTTCCTGATCGAGGGCGACCTGAACCCCGACAACAGCGACGTGGACAAGCTGTTCATCCAGCTGGTGC
AGACCTACAACCAGCTGTTCGAGGAAAACCCCATCAACGCCAGCGGCGTGGACGCCAAGGCCATCCTGTC
TGCCAGACTGAGCAAGAGCAGACGGCTGGAAAATCTGATCGCCCAGCTGCCCGGCGAGAAGAAGAATGGC
CTGTTCGGAAACCTGATTGCCCTGAGCCTGGGCCTGACCCCCAACTTCAAGAGCAACTTCGACCTGGCCG
AGGATGCCAAACTGCAGCTGAGCAAGGACACCTACGACGACGACCTGGACAACCTGCTGGCCCAGATCGG
CGACCAGTACGCCGACCTGTTTCTGGCCGCCAAGAACCTGTCCGACGCCATCCTGCTGAGCGACATCCTG
AGAGTGAACACCGAGATCACCAAGGCCCCCCTGAGCGCCTCTATGATCAAGAGATACGACGAGCACCACC
AGGACCTGACCCTGCTGAAAGCTCTCGTGCGGCAGCAGCTGCCTGAGAAGTACAAAGAGATTTTCTTCGA
CCAGAGCAAGAACGGCTACGCCGGCTACATTGACGGCGGAGCCAGCCAGGAAGAGTTCTACAAGTTCATC
AAGCCCATCCTGGAAAAGATGGACGGCACCGAGGAACTGCTCGTGAAGCTGAACAGAGAGGACCTGCTGC
GGAAGCAGCGGACCTTCGACAACGGCAGCATCCCCCACCAGATCCACCTGGGAGAGCTGCACGCCATTCT
GCGGCGGCAGGAAGATTTTTACCCATTCCTGAAGGACAACCGGGAAAAGATCGAGAAGATCCTGACCTTC
CGCATCCCCTACTACGTGGGCCCTCTGGCCAGGGGAAACAGCAGATTCGCCTGGATGACCAGAAAGAGCG
AGGAAACCATCACCCCCTGGAACTTCGAGGAAGTGGTGGACAAGGGCGCTTCCGCCCAGAGCTTCATCGA
GCGGATGACCAACTTCGATAAGAACCTGCCCAACGAGAAGGTGCTGCCCAAGCACAGCCTGCTGTACGAG
TACTTCACCGTGTATAACGAGCTGACCAAAGTGAAATACGTGACCGAGGGAATGAGAAAGCCCGCCTTCC
TGAGCGGCGAGCAGAAAAAGGCCATCGTGGACCTGCTGTTCAAGACCAACCGGAAAGTGACCGTGAAGCA
GCTGAAAGAGGACTACTTCAAGAAAATCGAGTGCTTCGACTCCGTGGAAATCTCCGGCGTGGAAGATCGG
TTCAACGCCTCCCTGGGCACATACCACGATCTGCTGAAAATTATCAAGGACAAGGACTTCCTGGACAATG
AGGAAAACGAGGACATTCTGGAAGATATCGTGCTGACCCTGACACTGTTTGAGGACAGAGAGATGATCGA
GGAACGGCTGAAAACCTATGCCCACCTGTTCGACGACAAAGTGATGAAGCAGCTGAAGCGGCGGAGATAC
ACCGGCTGGGGCAGGCTGAGCCGGAAGCTGATCAACGGCATCCGGGACAAGCAGTCCGGCAAGACAATCC
TGGATTTCCTGAAGTCCGACGGCTTCGCCAACAGAAACTTCATGCAGCTGATCCACGACGACAGCCTGAC
CTTTAAAGAGGACATCCAGAAAGCCCAGGTGTCCGGCCAGGGCGATAGCCTGCACGAGCACATTGCCAAT
CTGGCCGGCAGCCCCGCCATTAAGAAGGGCATCCTGCAGACAGTGAAGGTGGTGGACGAGCTCGTGAAAG
TGATGGGCCGGCACAAGCCCGAGAACATCGTGATCGAAATGGCCAGAGAGAACCAGACCACCCAGAAGGG
ACAGAAGAACAGCCGCGAGAGAATGAAGCGGATCGAAGAGGGCATCAAAGAGCTGGGCAGCCAGATCCTG
AAAGAACACCCCGTGGAAAACACCCAGCTGCAGAACGAGAAGCTGTACCTGTACTACCTGCAGAATGGGC
GGGATATGTACGTGGACCAGGAACTGGACATCAACCGGCTGTCCGACTACGATGTGGACCATATCGTGCC
TCAGAGCTTTCTGAAGGACGACTCCATCGACAACAAGGTGCTGACCAGAAGCGACAAGAACCGGGGCAAG
AGCGACAACGTGCCCTCCGAAGAGGTCGTGAAGAAGATGAAGAACTACTGGCGGCAGCTGCTGAACGCCA
AGCTGATTACCCAGAGAAAGTTCGACAATCTGACCAAGGCCGAGAGAGGCGGCCTGAGCGAACTGGATAA
GGCCGGCTTCATCAAGAGACAGCTGGTGGAAACCCGGCAGATCACAAAGCACGTGGCACAGATCCTGGAC
TCCCGGATGAACACTAAGTACGACGAGAATGACAAGCTGATCCGGGAAGTGAAAGTGATCACCCTGAAGT
CCAAGCTGGTGTCCGATTTCCGGAAGGATTTCCAGTTTTACAAAGTGCGCGAGATCAACAACTACCACCA
CGCCCACGACGCCTACCTGAACGCCGTCGTGGGAACCGCCCTGATCAAAAAGTACCCTAAGCTGGAAAGC
GAGTTCGTGTACGGCGACTACAAGGTGTACGACGTGCGGAAGATGATCGCCAAGAGCGAGCAGGAAATCG
GCAAGGCTACCGCCAAGTACTTCTTCTACAGCAACATCATGAACTTTTTCAAGACCGAGATTACCCTGGC
CAACGGCGAGATCCGGAAGCGGCCTCTGATCGAGACAAACGGCGAAACCGGGGAGATCGTGTGGGATAAG
GGCCGGGATTTTGCCACCGTGCGGAAAGTGCTGAGCATGCCCCAAGTGAATATCGTGAAAAAGACCGAGG
TGCAGACAGGCGGCTTCAGCAAAGAGTCTATCCTGCCCAAGAGGAACAGCGATAAGCTGATCGCCAGAAA
GAAGGACTGGGACCCTAAGAAGTACGGCGGCTTCGACAGCCCCACCGTGGCCTATTCTGTGCTGGTGGTG
GCCAAAGTGGAAAAGGGCAAGTCCAAGAAACTGAAGAGTGTGAAAGAGCTGCTGGGGATCACCATCATGG
AAAGAAGCAGCTTCGAGAAGAATCCCATCGACTTTCTGGAAGCCAAGGGCTACAAAGAAGTGAAAAAGGA
CCTGATCATCAAGCTGCCTAAGTACTCCCTGTTCGAGCTGGAAAACGGCCGGAAGAGAATGCTGGCCTCT
GCCGGCGAACTGCAGAAGGGAAACGAACTGGCCCTGCCCTCCAAATATGTGAACTTCCTGTACCTGGCCA
GCCACTATGAGAAGCTGAAGGGCTCCCCCGAGGATAATGAGCAGAAACAGCTGTTTGTGGAACAGCACAA
GCACTACCTGGACGAGATCATCGAGCAGATCAGCGAGTTCTCCAAGAGAGTGATCCTGGCCGACGCTAAT
CTGGACAAAGTGCTGTCCGCCTACAACAAGCACCGGGATAAGCCCATCAGAGAGCAGGCCGAGAATATCA
TCCACCTGTTTACCCTGACCAATCTGGGAGCCCCTGCCGCCTTCAAGTACTTTGACACCACCATCGACCG
GAAGAGGTACACCAGCACCAAAGAGGTGCTGGACGCCACCCTGATCCACCAGAGCATCACCGGCCTGTAC
GAGACACGGATCGACCTGTCTCAGCTGGGAGGCGACAAAAGGCCGGCGGCCACGAAAAAGGCCGGCCAGG
CAAAAAAGAAAAAGTAAGAATTCCTAGAGCTCGCTGATCAGCCTCGACTGTGCCTTCTAGTTGCCAGCCA
TCTGTTGTTTGCCCCTCCCCCGTGCCTTCCTTGACCCTGGAAGGTGCCACTCCCACTGTCCTTTCCTAAT
AAAATGAGGAAATTGCATCGCATTGTCTGAGTAGGTGTCATTCTATTCTGGGGGGTGGGGTGGGGCAGGA
CAGCAAGGGGGAGGATTGGGAAGAGAATAGCAGGCATGCTGGGGAGCGGCCGCAGGAACCCCTAGTGATG
GAGTTGGCCACTCCCTCTCTGCGCGCTCGCTCGCTCACTGAGGCCGGGCGACCAAAGGTCGCCCGACGCC
CGGGCTTTGCCCGGGCGGCCTCAGTGAGCGAGCGAGCGCGCAGCTGCCTGCAGGGGCGCCTGATGCGGTA
TTTTCTCCTTACGCATCTGTGCGGTATTTCACACCGCATA
[142 nt withheld, positions 5221-5362]
C
[141 nt withheld, positions 5364-5504]
CCTTTGACGTTGGAGTCCACGTTCTTT
[37 nt withheld, positions 5532-5568]
ACCCTATCTCGGGCTATTCTTTTGATTTATAAGGGATTTTGCCGATTTCGGCCTATTGGTTAAAAAATGA
GCTGATTTAACAAAAATTTAACGCGAATTTTAACAAAATATTAACGTTTACAATTTTATGGTGCACTCTC
AGTACAATCTGCTCTGATGCCGCATAGTTAAGCCAGCCCCGACACCCGCCAACACCCGCTGACGCGCCCT
GACGGGCTTGTCTGCTCCCGGCATCCGCTTACAGACAAGCTGTGACCGTCTCCGGGAGCTGCATGTGTCA
GAGGTTTTCACCGTCATCACCGAAACGCGCGAGACGAAAGGGCCTCGTGATACGCCTATTTTTATAGGTT
AATGTCATGATAATAATGGTTTCTTAGACGTCAGGTGGCACTTTTCGGGGAAATGTGCGCGGAACCCCTA
TTTGTTTATTTTTCTAAATACATTCAAATATGTATCCGCTCATGAGACAATAACCCTGATAAATGCTTCA
ATAATATTGAAAAAGGAAGAGTATGAGTATTCAACATTTCCGTGTCGCCCTTATTCCCTTTTTTGCGGCA
TTTTGCCTTCCTGTTTTTGCTCACCCAGAAACGCTGGTGAAAGTAAAAGATGCTGAAGATCAGTTGGGTG
CACGAGTGGGTTACATCGAACTGGATCTCAACAGCGGTAAGATCCTTGAGAGTTTTCGCCCCGAAGAACG
TTTTCCAATGATGAGCACTTTTAAAGTTCTGCTATGTGGCGCGGTATTATCCCGTATTGACGCCGGGCAA
GAGCAACTCGGTCGCCGCATACACTATTCTCAGAATGACTTGGTTGAGTACTCACCAGTCACAGAAAAGC
ATCTTACGGATGGCATGACAGTAAGAGAATTATGCAGTGCTGCCATAACCATGAGTGATAACACTGCGGC
CAACTTACTTCTGACAACGATCGGAGGACCGAAGGAGCTAACCGCTTTTTTGCACAACATGGGGGATCAT
GTAACTCGCCTTGATCGTTGGGAACCGGAGCTGAATGAAGCCATACCAAACGACGAGCGTGACACCACGA
TGCCTGTAGCAATGGCAACAACGTTGCGCAAACTATTAACTGGCGAACTACTTACTCTAGCTTCCCGGCA
ACAATTAATAGACTGGATGGAGGCGGATAAAGTTGCAGGACCACTTCTGCGCTCGGCCCTTCCGGCTGGC
TGGTTTATTGCTGATAAATCTGGAGCCGGTGAGCGTGGAAGCCGCGGTATCATTGCAGCACTGGGGCCAG
ATGGTAAGCCCTCCCGTATCGTAGTTATCTACACGACGGGGAGTCAGGCAACTATGGATGAACGAAATAG
ACAGATCGCTGAGATAGGTGCCTCACTGATTAAGCATTGGTAACTGTCAGACCAAGTTTACTCATATATA
CTTTAGATTGATTTAAAACTTCATTTTTAATTTAAAAGGATCTAGGTGAAGATCCTTTTTGATAATCTCA
TGACCAAAATCCCTTAACGTGAGTTTTCGTTCCACTGAGCGTCAGACCCCGTAGAAAAGATCAAAGGATC
TTCTTGAGATCCTTTTTTTCTGCGCGTAATCTGCTGCTTGCAAACAAAAAAACCACCGCTACCAGCGGTG
GTTTGTTTGCCGGATCAAGAGCTACCAACTCTTTTTCCGAAGGTAACTGGCTTCAGCAGAGCGCAGATAC
CAAATACTGTCCTTCTAGTGTAGCCGTAGTTAGGCCACCACTTCAAGAACTCTGTAGCACCGCCTACATA
CCTCGCTCTGCTAATCCTGTTACCAGTGGCTGCTGCCAGTGGCGATAAGTCGTGTCTTACCGGGTTGGAC
TCAAGACGATAGTTACCGGATAAGGCGCAGCGGTCGGGCTGAACGGGGGGTTCGTGCACACAGCCCAGCT
TGGAGCGAACGACCTACACCGAACTGAGATACCTACAGCGTGAGCTATGAGAAAGCGCCACGCTTCCCGA
AGGGAGAAAGGCGGACAGGTATCCGGTAAGCGGCAGGGTCGGAACAGGAGAGCGCACGAGGGAGCTTCCA
GGGGGAAACGCCTGGTATCTTTATAGTCCTGTCGGGTTTCGCCACCTCTGACTTGAGCGTCGATTTTTGT
GATGCTCGTCAGGGGGGCGGAGCCTATGGAAAAACGCCAGCAACGCGGCCTTTTTACGGTTCCTGGCCTT
TTGCTGGCCTTTTGCTCACATGTCGGGCCCCCCCTCGAGGTCGACGGTATCGATAAGCTTGATGGCGATG
CATGTCCCGCGTTCGTGAAATTCTCTGCATCAGCGGAGTGATCAGGAATCATCGTCTCAGCGGGATGACG
TTGCGGAGCAGGCCGGCTCGCGGTGGGCAGTCAGATGCCGAAGGCGTAACTCAGGACGGCTTGCGCTCAT
CGCAGAACAGGGGTGGTGCCTGCATTGGGTGCGGTTGGTGATCCTGGTTGGACCGGTGGAGATGCGCGCG
CACGAAGGGGATGTGTCAGAAACATTTTGTTTGTTCTCTGTGAACTTTTAGATGTGTTAAAGGCGGCGAA
TATTAGCAGAGAGTCCTCCTTGTTGGATTCTCTCTTGAATTTCGCCCTTTCCTTCTCTTTGCGAGTCTCG
TAGAGAACAAGCACTCGTTCGCCGTCCCTGACGACGCAACCCGCGCAGAAGACATCCACCAAACGGTGTT
ACACAATCACCTTGTGTGAAGTTCTTGCGGAAAACTACTCGTTGGCATTTTTTCTTGAATTCCCTTTTTC
GACAAAATGCATGAGAAAAAAATCACTGGATATACCACCGTTGATATATCCCAATGGCATCGTAAAGAAC
ATTTTGAGGCATTTCAGTCAGTTGCTCAATGTACCTATAACCAGACCGTTCAGCTGGATATTACGGCCTT
TTTAAAGACCGTAAAGAAAAATAAGCACAAGTTTTATCCGGCATTTATTCACATTCTTGCCCGCCTGATG
AATGCTCATCCGGAATTCCGTATGGCAATGAAAGACGGTGAGCTGGTGATATGGGATAGTGTTCACCCTT
GTTACACCGTTTTCCATGAGCAAACTGAAACGTTTTCATCGCTCTGGAGTGAATACCACGACGATTTCCG
GCAGTTTCTACACATATATTCGCAAGATGTGGCGTGTTACGGTGAAAACCTGGCCTATTTCCCTAAAGGG
TTTATTGAGAATATGTTTTTCGTCTCAGCCAATCCCTGGGTGAGTTTCACCAGTTTTGATTTAAACGTGG
CCAATATGGACAACTTCTTCGCCCCCGTTTTCACCATGGGCAAATATTATACGCAAGGCGACAAGGTGCT
GATGCCGCTGGCGATTCAGGTTCATCATGCCGTTTGTGATGGCTTCCATGTCGGCAGAATGCTTAATGAA
TTACAACAGTACTGCGATGAGTGGCAGGGCGGGGCTTAATTAATCACCGTTGTGCTCACTTCTCAAATCG
ACAAAGGAAACACACTTCGTGCAGCATGTGCCCCATTATAAAGAAACTGAGTTGTTCCGTTGTGGCTTGC
AGGTGTCACATCCACAAAAACCGGCCGACTCTAAATAGGAGTGTTTCGCAGCAAGCAGCGAAAGTTTATG
ACTGGGTCCGAATCTCTGAACGGATGTGTGGCGGACCTGGCTGATGTTGATCGCCGTCGACACACGCGCC
ACATGGGTCAATACACAAGACAGCTATCAGTTGTTTTAGTCGAACCGGTTAACACAATTCTTGCCCCCCC
GAGGGGGATCCACTAGTTCTAGA
