>Addgene plasmid #80323 | pCas9-CAT | addgene partial sequence | sequence record 155391 | pBluescript-SK 5'-tctagaactagtggatc-3'
AACAACTGATAGCTGTCTTGTGTATTGACCCATGTGGCGCGTGTGTCGACGGCGATCAACATCAGCCAGG
TCCGCCACACATCCGTTCAGAGATTCGGACCCAGTCATAAACTTTCGCTGCTTGCTGCGAAACACTCCTA
TTTAGAGTCGGCCGGTTTTTGTGGATGTGACACCTGCAAGCCACAACGGAACAACTCAGTTTCTTTATAA
TGGGGCACATGCTGCACGAAGTGTGTTTCCTTTGTCGATTTGAGAAGTGAGCACAACGGTGATTAATTAA
GCCCCGCCCTGCCACTCATCGCAGTACTGTTGTAATTCATTAAGCATTCTGCCGACATGGAAGCCATCAC
AAACGGCATGATGAACCTGAATCGCCAGCGGCATCAGCACCTTGTCGCCTTGCGTATAATATTTGCCCAT
GGTGAAAACGGGGGCGAAGAAGTTGTCCATATTGGCCACGTTTAAATCAAAACTGGTGAAACTCACCCAG
GGATTGGCTGAGACGAAAAACATATTCTCAATAAACCCTTTAGGGAAATAGGCCAGGTTTTCACCGTAAC
ACGCCACATCTTGCGAATATATGTGTAGAAACTGCCGGAAATCGTCGTGGTATTCACTCCAGAGCGATGA
AAACGTTTCAGTTTGCTCATGGAAAACGGTGTAACAAGGGTGAACACTATCCCATATCACCAGCTCACCG
TCTTTCATTGCCATACGGAATTCCGGATGAGCATTCATCAGGCGGGCAAGAATGTGAATAAATGCCGGAT
AAAACTTGTGCTTATTTTTCTTTACGGTCTTTAAAAAGGCCGTAATATCCAGCTGAACGGTCTGGTTATA
GGTACATTGAGCAACTGACTG
