>Addgene plasmid #80323 | pCas9-CAT | addgene partial sequence | sequence record 155392 | BGH-rev 5'-TAGAAGGCACAGTCGAGG-3'
TACTTTTTCTTTTTTGCCTGGCCGGCCTTTTTCGTGGCCGCCGGCCTTTTGTCGCCTCCCAGCTGAGACA
GGTCGATCCGTGTCTCGTACAGGCCGGTGATGCTCTGGTGGATCAGGGTGGCGTCCAGCACCTCTTTGGT
GCTGGTGTACCTCTTCCGGTCGATGGTGGTGTCAAAGTACTTGAAGGCGGCAGGGGCTCCCAGATTGGTC
AGGGTAAACAGGTGGATGATATTCTCGGCCTGCTCTCTGATGGGCTTATCCCGGTGCTTGTTGTAGGCGG
ACAGCACTTTGTCCAGATTAGCGTCGGCCAGGATCACTCTCTTGGAGAACTCGCTGATCTGCTCGATGAT
CTCGTCCAGGTAGTGCTTGTGCTGTTCCACAAACAGCTGTTTCTGCTCATTATCCTCGGGGGAGCCCTTC
AGCTTCTCATAGTGGCTGGCCAGGTACAGGAAGTTCACATATTTGGAGGGCAGGGCCAGTTCGTTTCCCT
TCTGCAGTTCGCCGGCAGAGGCCAGCATTCTCTTCCGGCCGTTTTCCAGCTCGAACAGGGAGTACTTAGG
CAGCTTGATGATCAGGTCCTTTTTCACTTCTTTGTAGCCCTTGGCTTCCAGAAAGTCGATGGGATTCTTC
TCGAAGCTGCTTCTTTCCATGATGGTGATCCCCAGCAGCTCTTTCACACTCTTCAGTTTCTTGGACTTGC
CCTTTTCCACTTTGGCCACCACCAGCACAGAATAGGCCACGGTGGGGCTGTCGAAGCCGCCGTACTTCTT
AGGGTCCCAGTCCTTCTTTCTGGCGATCAGCTTATCGCTGTTCCTCTTGGGCAGGATAGACTCTTTGCTG
AAGCCGCCTGTCTGCACCTCGGTCTTTTTCACGATATTCACTTGGGGCATGCTCAGCACTTTCCGCACGG
TGGCAAAATCCC
